Addgene plasmid #118750: pCAG-Scarlet-Borcs7
Purpose: Expresses scarlet tagged Borcs7-Q87X
Depositing lab: Beverly Koller.
Backbone
  Vector backbone: Clontech C9
  Backbone manufacturer: Clontech
  Backbone size w/o insert (bp): 4710
  Vector type: Mammalian Expression
Growth in bacteria
  Bacterial resistance: Kanamycin, 50 μg/mL
  Growth temperature: 37°C
  Growth strain: DH5alpha
  Copy number: High Copy
Gene/Insert
  Gene/Insert name: Borcs7-Q87X cDNA
  Species: M. musculus (mouse)
  Insert size (bp): 375
  Mutation: Q87X
  Entrez Gene: 2010012O05Rik (a.k.a. AI413851, AI467257, 4930569L17Rik)
  Promoter: CAG
  Tag / fusion protein: mScarlet (N terminal on insert)
  Cloning method: Restriction Enzyme; 5′ cloning site SalI (destroyed during cloning); 3′ cloning site BamHI (not destroyed)
  Sequencing primers: 5′ DSRed1-C; 3′ SV40pA-R
Terms and licenses: Academic/Nonprofit Terms; Industry Terms: Not Available to Industry
How to cite: pCAG-Scarlet-Borcs7 was a gift from Beverly Koller (Addgene plasmid # 118750 ; http://n2t.net/addgene:118750 ; RRID:Addgene_118750)
