[The description below was written by a language model from this plasmid's Addgene catalogue record and pLannotate feature annotations shown in this document.]
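Description:
pCAG-Scarlet-Borcs7 is a mammalian expression plasmid built on a Clontech C-series fluorescent-protein fusion backbone, in which the mouse Borcs7 cDNA carrying the Q87X nonsense mutation is fused to the C-terminal end of the red fluorescent protein mScarlet. Expression is driven by the composite CAG promoter, annotated here as the CMV immediate-early enhancer, the chicken β-actin promoter and a chimeric chicken β-actin/rabbit β-globin intron, which together give strong constitutive transcription in many mammalian cell types. The mScarlet coding sequence is followed by a short remnant of the multiple cloning site and then the Borcs7 sequence, and the transcript is terminated by an SV40 polyadenylation signal. The small HBB, large T antigen, ble and bGH fragments in the feature table are most likely annotation by-products of the globin intron, the SV40 terminator region and backbone remnants rather than functional parts.

The plasmid is maintained at high copy in E. coli through a ColE1/pUC-type origin and also carries an f1 origin. A single NeoR/KanR gene sits behind tandem bacterial (AmpR) and SV40 early promoters and ends with an HSV TK poly(A) signal, so it provides kanamycin selection in bacteria and can support G418 selection in transfected mammalian cells.

Borcs7 encodes a subunit of the BORC complex, which associates with the cytosolic face of lysosomes and is implicated in their kinesin-dependent movement toward the cell periphery. The Q87X change introduces a premature stop, so the construct should produce a truncated, mScarlet-labelled protein. The record states only that it expresses this tagged mutant. A plausible use is visualising its expression and localisation in transfected cells.
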