Features (pLannotate 1.2.2; 17 found; start..end, strand, type, name):
      1..380     +  enhancer       CMV enhancer: human cytomegalovirus immediate early enhancer
    382..656     +  promoter       chicken β-actin promoter: No description available
    657..1673    +  intron         chimeric intron: chimera between introns from chicken β-actin and rabbit β-globin
   1671..1727    +  CDS            HBB (fragment): HBB_LEPEU - Experimental evidence at protein level: Swiss-Prot protein existence level 1. Involved in oxygen transport from the lung to the various peripheral tissues. From Lepus europaeus (European hare).
   1754..2449    +  CDS            mScarlet: mScarlet is a basic (constitutively fluorescent) red fluorescent protein published in 2016, derived from synthetic construct. It has moderate acid sensitivity.
   2450..2467    +  misc_feature   MCS (fragment): multiple cloning site
   2480..2794    +  CDS            Borcs7: BORC7_MOUSE - Experimental evidence at protein level: Swiss-Prot protein existence level 1. As part of the BORC complex may play a role in lysosomes movement and localization at the cell periphery. Associated with the cytosolic face of lysosomes, the BORC complex may recruit ARL8B and couple lysosomes to microtubule plus-end-directed kinesin motor. From Mus musculus (Mouse).
   2868..2952    +  CDS            large T antigen (fragment): large T antigen from SV40 (simian virus 40)
   2975..3096    +  polyA_signal   SV40 poly(A) signal: SV40 polyadenylation signal
   3130..3558    -  rep_origin     f1 ori (sequence partly withheld): f1 bacteriophage origin of replication; arrow indicates direction of (+) strand synthesis
   3585..3689    +  promoter       AmpR promoter: bla
   3691..4048    +  promoter       SV40 promoter: SV40 enhancer and early promoter
   4083..4877    +  CDS            NeoR/KanR: aminoglycoside phosphotransferase from Tn5; aph(3')-II (or nptII); confers resistance to neomycin, kanamycin, and G418 (Geneticin®)
   4898..5050    +  CDS            ble (fragment): BLE_KLEPN - Experimental evidence at protein level: Swiss-Prot protein existence level 1. Binding protein with a strong affinity to the bleomycin family of antibiotics. Binds to CL990; an antimitotic-antibiotic compound. From Klebsiella pneumoniae.
   5109..5156    +  polyA_signal   HSV TK poly(A) signal: herpes simplex virus thymidine kinase polyadenylation signal (Cole and Stacy, 1985)
   5247..5263    -  polyA_signal   bGH poly(A) signal (fragment): bovine growth hormone polyadenylation signal
   5485..6073    +  rep_origin     ori: high-copy-number ColE1/pMB1/pBR322/pUC origin of replication
>Addgene plasmid #118750 | pCAG-Scarlet-Borcs7 | addgene full sequence | sequence record 229084 | Addgene NGS Result
GACATTGATTATTGACTAGTTATTAATAGTAATCAATTACGGGGTCATTAGTTCATAGCCCATATATGGA
GTTCCGCGTTACATAACTTACGGTAAATGGCCCGCCTGGCTGACCGCCCAACGACCCCCGCCCATTGACG
TCAATAATGACGTATGTTCCCATAGTAACGCCAATAGGGACTTTCCATTGACGTCAATGGGTGGAGTATT
TACGGTAAACTGCCCACTTGGCAGTACATCAAGTGTATCATATGCCAAGTACGCCCCCTATTGACGTCAA
TGACGGTAAATGGCCCGCCTGGCATTATGCCCAGTACATGACCTTATGGGACTTTCCTACTTGGCAGTAC
ATCTACGTATTAGTCATCGCTATTACCATGGTCGAGGTGAGCCCCACGTTCTGCTTCACTCTCCCCATCT
CCCCCCCCTCCCCACCCCCAATTTTGTATTTATTTATTTTTTAATTATTTTGTGCAGCGATGGGGGCGGG
GGGGGGGGGGCGCGCGCCAGGCGGGGCGGGGCGGGGCGAGGGGCGGGGCGGGGCGAGGCGGAGAGGTGCG
GCGGCAGCCAATCAGAGCGGCGCGCTCCGAAAGTTTCCTTTTATGGCGAGGCGGCGGCGGCGGCGGCCCT
ATAAAAAGCGAAGCGCGCGGCGGGCGGGAGTCGCTGCGCGCTGCCTTCGCCCCGTGCCCCGCTCCGCCGC
CGCCTCGCGCCGCCCGCCCCGGCTCTGACTGACCGCGTTACTCCCACAGGTGAGCGGGCGGGACGGCCCT
TCTCCTCCGGGCTGTAATTAGCGCTTGGTTTAATGACGGCTTGTTTCTTTTCTGTGGCTGCGTGAAAGCC
TTGAGGGGCTCCGGGAGGGCCCTTTGTGCGGGGGGAGCGGCTCGGGGGGTGCGTGCGTGTGTGTGTGCGT
GGGGAGCGCCGCGTGCGGCTCCGCGCTGCCCGGCGGCTGTGAGCGCTGCGGGCGCGGCGCGGGGCTTTGT
GCGCTCCGCAGTGTGCGCGAGGGGAGCGCGGCCGGGGGCGGTGCCCCGCGGTGCGGGGGGGGCTGCGAGG
GGAACAAAGGCTGCGTGCGGGGTGTGTGCGTGGGGGGGTGAGCAGGGGGTGTGGGCGCGTCGGTCGGGCT
GCAACCCCCCCTGCACCCCCCTCCCCGAGTTGCTGAGCACGGCCCGGCTTCGGGTGCGGGGCTCCGTACG
GGGCGTGGCGCGGGGCTCGCCGTGCCGGGCGGGGGGTGGCGGCAGGTGGGGGTGCCGGGCGGGGCGGGGC
CGCCTCGGGCCGGGGAGGGCTCGGGGGAGGGGCGCGGCGGCCCCCGGAGCGCCGGCGGCTGTCGAGGCGC
GGCGAGCCGCAGCCATTGCCTTTTATGGTAATCGTGCGAGAGGGCGCAGGGACTTCCTTTGTCCCAAATC
TGTGCGGAGCCGAAATCTGGGAGGCGCCGCCGCACCCCCTCTAGCGGGCGCGGGGCGAAGCGGTGCGGCG
CCGGCAGGAAGGAAATGGGCGGGGAGGGCCTTCGTGCGTCGCCGCGCCGCCGTCCCCTTCTCCCTCTCCA
GCCTCGGGGCTGTCCGCGGGGGGACGGCTGCCTTCGGGGGGGACGGGGCAGGGCGGGGTTCGGCTTCTGG
CGTGTGACCGGCGGCTCTAGAGCCTCTGCTAACCATGTTCATGCCTTCTTCTTTTTCCTACAGCTCCTGG
GCAACGTGCTGGTTATTGTGCTGTCTCATCATTTTGGCAAAGAATTCGTACGCTAGCGCTACCGGTCGCC
ACCATGGTGAGCAAGGGCGAGGCAGTGATCAAGGAGTTCATGCGGTTCAAGGTGCACATGGAGGGCTCCA
TGAACGGCCACGAGTTCGAGATCGAGGGCGAGGGCGAGGGCCGCCCCTACGAGGGCACCCAGACCGCCAA
GCTGAAGGTGACCAAGGGTGGCCCCCTGCCCTTCTCCTGGGACATCCTGTCCCCTCAGTTCATGTACGGC
TCCAGGGCCTTCACCAAGCACCCCGCCGACATCCCCGACTACTATAAGCAGTCCTTCCCCGAGGGCTTCA
AGTGGGAGCGCGTGATGAACTTCGAGGACGGCGGCGCCGTGACCGTGACCCAGGACACCTCCCTGGAGGA
CGGCACCCTGATCTACAAGGTGAAGCTCCGCGGCACCAACTTCCCTCCTGACGGCCCCGTAATGCAGAAG
AAGACAATGGGCTGGGAAGCGTCCACCGAGCGGTTGTACCCCGAGGACGGCGTGCTGAAGGGCGACATTA
AGATGGCCCTGCGCCTGAAGGACGGCGGCCGCTACCTGGCGGACTTCAAGACCACCTACAAGGCCAAGAA
GCCCGTGCAGATGCCCGGCGCCTACAACGTCGACCGCAAGTTGGACATCACCTCCCACAACGAGGACTAC
ACCGTGGTGGAACAGTACGAACGCTCCGAGGGCCGCCACTCCACCGGCGGCATGGACGAGCTGTACAAGT
CCGGACTCAGATCTCGACTAGTTGAGGTGATGGCGACTGGGACGCCGGATTCGCAAGCCCGATTTGGTCA
GTCCGTGAAGGGGCTTCTCACGGAGAAGGTGAACACCTGTGGCACCGATGTAATCGCGCTCACCAAGCAG
GTGCTGAAAGGCTCGCGGAGCTCCGAGCTGCTGGGGCAGGCAGCTCGAAACATGGTACTACAGGAAGATG
CCATCTTACACTCGGAAGATAGTTTAAGGAAGATGGCAATAATAACAACACACCTTCAGTACCAGCAAGA
AGCTATTCAGAAGAATGTGGAACAGTCGCCTGACCTGCAGGACCAGTTGAGTCACTTACTGAAGTAGCAC
ATCAGATGCTAAGGAGGGCCTGTCCTACACAACCATCAGGCCGTGGGATCCACCGGATCTAGATAACTGA
TCATAATCAGCCATACCACATTTGTAGAGGTTTTACTTGCTTTAAAAAACCTCCCACACCTCCCCCTGAA
CCTGAAACATAAAATGAATGCAATTGTTGTTGTTAACTTGTTTATTGCAGCTTATAATGGTTACAAATAA
AGCAATAGCATCACAAATTTCACAAATAAAGCATTTTTTTCACTGCATTCTAGTTGTGGTTTGTCCAAAC
TCATCAATGTATCTTAAGGCGTAAATTGTAAGCGTTAATATTTTGTTAAAATTCGCGTTAAATTTTTGTT
AAATCAGCTCATTTTTTAACCAATAGGCCGAAATCGGCAAAATCCCTTATAAATCAAAAGAATAGACCGA
GATAGGGT
[37 nt withheld, positions 3229-3265]
AAAGAACGTGGACTCCAACGTCAAAGG
[49 nt withheld, positions 3293-3341]
T
[91 nt withheld, positions 3343-3433]
G
[124 nt withheld, positions 3435-3558]
CAGGTGGCACTTTTCGGGGAAATGTGCGCGGAACCCCTATTTGTTTATTTTTCTAAATACATTCAAATAT
GTATCCGCTCATGAGACAATAACCCTGATAAATGCTTCAATAATATTGAAAAAGGAAGAGTCCTGAGGCG
GAAAGAACCAGCTGTGGAATGTGTGTCAGTTAGGGTGTGGAAAGTCCCCAGGCTCCCCAGCAGGCAGAAG
TATGCAAAGCATGCATCTCAATTAGTCAGCAACCAGGTGTGGAAAGTCCCCAGGCTCCCCAGCAGGCAGA
AGTATGCAAAGCATGCATCTCAATTAGTCAGCAACCATAGTCCCGCCCCTAACTCCGCCCATCCCGCCCC
TAACTCCGCCCAGTTCCGCCCATTCTCCGCCCCATGGCTGACTAATTTTTTTTATTTATGCAGAGGCCGA
GGCCGCCTCGGCCTCTGAGCTATTCCAGAAGTAGTGAGGAGGCTTTTTTGGAGGCCTAGGCTTTTGCAAA
GATCGATCAAGAGACAGGATGAGGATCGTTTCGCATGATTGAACAAGATGGATTGCACGCAGGTTCTCCG
GCCGCTTGGGTGGAGAGGCTATTCGGCTATGACTGGGCACAACAGACAATCGGCTGCTCTGATGCCGCCG
TGTTCCGGCTGTCAGCGCAGGGGCGCCCGGTTCTTTTTGTCAAGACCGACCTGTCCGGTGCCCTGAATGA
ACTGCAAGACGAGGCAGCGCGGCTATCGTGGCTGGCCACGACGGGCGTTCCTTGCGCAGCTGTGCTCGAC
GTTGTCACTGAAGCGGGAAGGGACTGGCTGCTATTGGGCGAAGTGCCGGGGCAGGATCTCCTGTCATCTC
ACCTTGCTCCTGCCGAGAAAGTATCCATCATGGCTGATGCAATGCGGCGGCTGCATACGCTTGATCCGGC
TACCTGCCCATTCGACCACCAAGCGAAACATCGCATCGAGCGAGCACGTACTCGGATGGAAGCCGGTCTT
GTCGATCAGGATGATCTGGACGAAGAGCATCAGGGGCTCGCGCCAGCCGAACTGTTCGCCAGGCTCAAGG
CGAGCATGCCCGACGGCGAGGATCTCGTCGTGACCCATGGCGATGCCTGCTTGCCGAATATCATGGTGGA
AAATGGCCGCTTTTCTGGATTCATCGACTGTGGCCGGCTGGGTGTGGCGGACCGCTATCAGGACATAGCG
TTGGCTACCCGTGATATTGCTGAAGAGCTTGGCGGCGAATGGGCTGACCGCTTCCTCGTGCTTTACGGTA
TCGCCGCTCCCGATTCGCAGCGCATCGCCTTCTATCGCCTTCTTGACGAGTTCTTCTGAGCGGGACTCTG
GGGTTCGAAATGACCGACCAAGCGACGCCCAACCTGCCATCACGAGATTTCGATTCCACCGCCGCCTTCT
ATGAAAGGTTGGGCTTCGGAATCGTTTTCCGGGACGCCGGCTGGATGATCCTCCAGCGCGGGGATCTCAT
GCTGGAGTTCTTCGCCCACCCTAGGGGGAGGCTAACTGAAACACGGAAGGAGACAATACCGGAAGGAACC
CGCGCTATGACGGCAATAAAAAGACAGAATAAAACGCACGGTGTTGGGTCGTTTGTTCATAAACGCGGGG
TTCGGTCCCAGGGCTGGCACTCTGTCGATACCCCACCGAGACCCCATTGGGGCCAATACGCCCGCGTTTC
TTCCTTTTCCCCACCCCACCCCCCAAGTTCGGGTGAAGGCCCAGGGCTCGCAGCCAACGTCGGGGCGGCA
GGCCCTGCCATAGCCTCAGGTTACTCATATATACTTTAGATTGATTTAAAACTTCATTTTTAATTTAAAA
GGATCTAGGTGAAGATCCTTTTTGATAATCTCATGACCAAAATCCCTTAACGTGAGTTTTCGTTCCACTG
AGCGTCAGACCCCGTAGAAAAGATCAAAGGATCTTCTTGAGATCCTTTTTTTCTGCGCGTAATCTGCTGC
TTGCAAACAAAAAAACCACCGCTACCAGCGGTGGTTTGTTTGCCGGATCAAGAGCTACCAACTCTTTTTC
CGAAGGTAACTGGCTTCAGCAGAGCGCAGATACCAAATACTGTTCTTCTAGTGTAGCCGTAGTTAGGCCA
CCACTTCAAGAACTCTGTAGCACCGCCTACATACCTCGCTCTGCTAATCCTGTTACCAGTGGCTGCTGCC
AGTGGCGATAAGTCGTGTCTTACCGGGTTGGACTCAAGACGATAGTTACCGGATAAGGCGCAGCGGTCGG
GCTGAACGGGGGGTTCGTGCACACAGCCCAGCTTGGAGCGAACGACCTACACCGAACTGAGATACCTACA
GCGTGAGCTATGAGAAAGCGCCACGCTTCCCGAAGGGAGAAAGGCGGACAGGTATCCGGTAAGCGGCAGG
GTCGGAACAGGAGAGCGCACGAGGGAGCTTCCAGGGGGAAACGCCTGGTATCTTTATAGTCCTGTCGGGT
TTCGCCACCTCTGACTTGAGCGTCGATTTTTGTGATGCTCGTCAGGGGGGCGGAGCCTATGGAAAAACGC
CAGCAACGCGGCCTTTTTACGGTTCCTGGCCTTTTGCTGGCCTTTTGCTCACATGTTCTTTCCTGCGTTA
TCCCCTGATTCTGTGGATAACCGTATTACCGCCTTTGAGTGAGCTGATACCGCTCGCCGCAGCCGAACGA
CCGAGCGCAGCGAGTCAGTGAGCGAGGAAGCGGAAGAGCGCCCAATACGCGGCCGGCCAAGGTGGCCACG
CGTACATGTC
